Addgene plasmid #149644: pBbdCas9S_PresTS-sgRNAflaB
Purpose: all-in-one CRISPRi vector for targeting B. burgdorferi flaB
Depositing lab: Christine Jacobs-Wagner. Depositing organization: Yale University. Publication: A CRISPR interference platform for selective downregulation of gene expression in Borrelia burgdorferi. Takacs CN, Scott M, Chang Y, Kloos ZA, Irnov I, Rosa PA, Liu J, Jacobs-Wagner C. Appl Environ Microbiol. 2020 Nov 30. pii: AEM.02519-20. doi: 10.1128/AEM.02519-20. PubMed 33257311.
Backbone
  Vector backbone: pBbdCas9S
  Backbone manufacturer: CJW lab
  Vector type: Bacterial Expression, CRISPR
Growth in bacteria
  Bacterial resistance: Spectinomycin, 50 μg/mL
  Growth temperature: 30°C
  Growth strain: NEB 5-alpha F' Iq
  Copy number: High Copy
Gene/Insert
  Gene/Insert name: dCas9, lacI, sgRNAflaB
  gRNA/shRNA sequence: AAAATTTAAATTTCTGACTT
  Species: Synthetic
  Promoter: PflaB, PpQE30, PresTS
  Cloning method: Restriction Enzyme; 5′ cloning site Unknown (unknown if destroyed); 3′ cloning site Unknown (unknown if destroyed)
  Sequencing primers: 5′ Unknown
Terms and licenses: Academic/Nonprofit Terms; Industry Terms: Not Available to Industry
How to cite: pBbdCas9S_PresTS-sgRNAflaB was a gift from Christine Jacobs-Wagner (Addgene plasmid # 149644 ; http://n2t.net/addgene:149644 ; RRID:Addgene_149644)
