[The description below was written by a language model from this plasmid's Addgene catalogue record and pLannotate feature annotations shown in this document.]
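Description:
pBbdCas9S_PresTS-sgRNAflaB is an all-in-one CRISPR interference plasmid of about 10.9 kb, built on the pBbdCas9S backbone and designed to knock down expression of the flagellin gene flaB in Borrelia burgdorferi. In E. coli it replicates from a high-copy ColE1/pUC-type origin and is selected with spectinomycin through an aadA (SmR) aminoglycoside adenylyltransferase cassette, which also confers streptomycin resistance. A stretch of roughly 3.5 kb between the origin and the sgRNA cassette carries no annotated features. The record does not state what lies there, so any elements supporting maintenance in Borrelia cannot be confirmed from the feature tables.

The payload has three parts. Catalytically dead S. pyogenes Cas9 (D10A/H840A), which binds DNA under guide RNA direction without cutting it, sits downstream of a T5 promoter with lac operator sequences, corresponding to the PpQE30 promoter listed in the record. A divergently oriented lacI gene supplies the Lac repressor, so dCas9 expression should be held off until IPTG is added. By elimination lacI is probably driven by the listed PflaB promoter, although the record does not assign promoters explicitly. The short fliD and hslU fragments flagged next to lacI and upstream of aadA likely reflect Borrelia-derived regulatory sequences rather than functional coding regions. The third part is a single guide RNA made of a flaB-targeting spacer fused to the S. pyogenes gRNA scaffold, presumably expressed from the PresTS promoter named in the plasmid.

Once induced, the dCas9–sgRNA complex binds the flaB locus and blocks its transcription, allowing controlled depletion of flagellin. The depositor and sequencing-derived records show the same features in the same order, differing only in numbering origin and by a few nucleotides in length.
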