Features (pLannotate 1.2.2; 10 found; start..end, strand, type, name):
   3475..3550    +  misc_RNA       gRNA scaffold: guide RNA scaffold for the Streptococcus pyogenes CRISPR/Cas9 system
   3661..4740    -  CDS            lacI: LACI_ECOLI - Experimental evidence at protein level: Swiss-Prot protein existence level 1. Repressor of the lactose operon. Binds allolactose as an inducer. From Escherichia coli (strain K12).
   4870..4974    -  CDS            fliD (fragment): FLID_BORBU - Protein inferred from homology: Swiss-Prot protein existence level 3. Required for the morphogenesis and for the elongation of the flagellar filament by facilitating polymerization of the flagellin monomers at the tip of growing filament. Forms a capping structure, which prevents flagellin subunits (transported through the central channel of the flagellum) from leaking out without polymerization at the distal end (By similarity). From Borrelia burgdorferi (strain ATCC 35210 / B31 / CIP 102532 / DSM 4680).
   4993..5037    +  promoter       T5 promoter: bacteriophage T5 promoter for E. coli RNA polymerase, with embedded lac operator
   5043..5063    +  protein_bind   lac operator (fragment): The lac repressor binds to the lac operator to inhibit transcription in E. coli. This inhibition can be relieved by adding lactose or isopropyl-β-D-thiogalactopyranoside (IPTG). lac repressor encoded by lacI
   5098..9202    +  CDS            dCas9 (fragment): catalytically dead mutant of the Cas9 endonuclease from the Streptococcus pyogenes Type II CRISPR/Cas system RNA-guided DNA-binding protein that lacks endonuclease activity due to the D10A mutation in the RuvC catalytic domain and the H840A mutation in the HNH catalytic domain
   9212..9337    +  CDS            hslU (fragment): HSLU_BORBU - Protein inferred from homology: Swiss-Prot protein existence level 3. ATPase subunit of a proteasome-like degradation complex; this subunit has chaperone activity. The binding of ATP and its subsequent hydrolysis by HslU are essential for unfolding of protein substrates subsequently hydrolyzed by HslV. HslU recognizes the N-terminal part of its protein substrates and unfolds these before they are guided to HslV for hydrolysis. From Borrelia burgdorferi (strain ATCC 35210 / B31 / CIP 102532 / DSM 4680).
   9374..10165   +  CDS            SmR: aminoglycoside adenylyltransferase (Murphy, 1985); aadA; confers resistance to spectinomycin and streptomycin
  10167..10213   +  CDS            BleoR (fragment): antibiotic-binding protein; Sh ble from Streptoalloteichus hindustanus; confers resistance to bleomycin, phleomycin, and Zeocin™
  10288..10876   +  rep_origin     ori: high-copy-number ColE1/pMB1/pBR322/pUC origin of replication
>Addgene plasmid #149644 | pBbdCas9S_PresTS-sgRNAflaB | depositor full sequence | sequence record 292395 | pBbdCas9S_PresTS-sgRNAflaB sequence 10942 bps
CCTGCACTAGATCCCCGGCAAGTTCATCCTTAGGGTTTCCATATCTCTTAAAAAGTCAATTTCTGCTTGA
TTAATTTCTTGTGGATTATTGTTTTTGCGGTTTTTCATTTTTTATCTCCTTGAGTATTGAATTTTTTCTT
ATATATAAATATATAGCAAAAACTATTTTTGCCAACTTTTTTACAAAAAATTTTTTATTAAAACACTTAG
GGCTTTGCTAAATTCTCTTTTAAAAGAACTTAGTAAAGCCCTATGGATTTAAGAACTGATTATACTTACG
TAGTAAAAATACTACAGATATTAATAGTATAGACCATATCAAAATCATAATCAATTTATATTTATCTAAA
ATTGTAGTCCATACAAAATACAAAAAAATTAGGTTTTTCTAAATTCTATTTTAAAAGAACTTAGTAACAC
CTAATCTCTAAATTACTTACAAAATTCTAAAATTAGATTTTTAGTTCTTCATATTTCTTTAAAAGTTTTT
TAAGAAAATCTTTTTGATTTTCAAAAATTTCATGCATCATAAAACTAGTAAATTTGGATTTTTTTTTGTA
AAAATCATAACTTTCTTGGGTTTTAAGTTGAAATCTTAATGGTTTTATTGGATTTTGCCTAGATTTTTTT
AACGCCGGACTTTCTTTATCTTTTATAAAATTATAAGAATTTTTAATACCATTTTCTATTAAATAATCTT
CTTTTATAAGCCCCTCTTGCAGTGCAGTTGCTAATCTTAAATACTTATACGCTTGAGTTTTTGCTACATC
AAAGTCTTTTATAAAATCAAGAAAAGTTTTATAACCATCAAATTTATAATATTGATTATCTTTTATTTCT
TTTAAAATTTTAATATTTTCCACCCTGTGGAATATTTCTTTTTTGAAATTGTCATTTAACTTTTCCTTTA
GTGTCTTGTAATAAGAAATTTTACTTTCATTAATCATTAAATTTTGTTCAACATAAGTATCTATCTTTTT
TGTTAAAACTTTAACAACACGTTTTTTTTCCATAAAAATTTTCCTTTATTTTTGCAACATTTTCCTTAAT
TGATATAATTGTTACTATTTTAGATTTTTTAATATCCACTTAAGAATTAATCCCTCACTAGAATATTTTT
TATTATAGAATTCATATACATGTTTTTCTAAATCTATAAATTTATCAACAATTGCTTTATTATAGGGTGT
ATCTATCTTTTCTTTTCTTAATAATCGTCTCATATTCTTTAAATAACAACAAACACTGCCGGTTTTAAAC
CTAAATTCTATGTAATATATTTTTGAAAAAGTATATACATTTTCAACCCCGTTTATTTCATACTTTACAA
AAACATTATTTATTGGTTTTCTATAACCATAGTAAATGCCTAAAAATTTGTCCCCGTCTTTCATAGGATA
TAGATAAAGTTTTTGAATCTCTGATTTATCTAATAATTTTTCAAAAAAAATTATACACCGCTTTTGTTTG
TTACTAACTACTCTATGCAATGCCTTTAATATTTTTGTGTGATATATATTTTTATCACCTTTTTTTTCTT
TCAGCAGGAAGATACTTTCTTTTGGAAATTTAATTTTTTGTTCATTTATTCTTGCAGCCTTAAGTCCGAT
TTTCATATTTAATCCTTATATAGCCTTTCTATTTAATTCTTTTAAACTCAATAAACTTTTTTGGTTTTTC
ATTAGTTCTAATAATTCGCAATAATATGTGCAAAACACTTTATTGTATTCTATTTTCTTTTGGTTATTCA
AATATTCTTTTATAATTGGCTTTAGAAGTTCAATATTTACTTCTTTTTTTAGTTGTTCAATAAGGATATT
GAAAATGTTTGTTTTTAAATCTTGATAATTTTGTTGAGAATTTTCTTTTTTTCTTTCAATTGACTTCTCT
AATTTACGCTTTATATTGTTTAAATCGCTATATTTATGACTTTCAATAATAAAATGAGGCTTAAATTTGT
AATTTTCGTATATTTTTTGGAAACTTGTTTCTAATTGTTTAGAATTATATTCATTTTTTTCAAATTCTTT
TTGAGTGTTGCATAGAATTTCCTTTAATTTTTCTTGTTTTTCTTTCATACAAGATTTAGTAAAATGTATA
TTTTTATTTTTTAGTAATTTAATTTCTATTATTTTTATGATTTTAAGTATTTTGATTATATTATCTTTAT
CAATATTTAAATTGAATAAAATTGTAAGAAAAATTGAAAGAATTTTTTTACATAAAAAGTTACATTTATT
GAAGTAATTTCTTACTTGATACTTTTCTATTTCATTAATCTTTCTTTCTTCTTTTATATTATTTTTATTA
TTTAAACACTCCTTTAAATCTACACTCCCATTTTTAGTAAATCTATCTTTAAGGCCCCTTGAAACTCTAT
TTTGAAATCTTAAATCTTTTTTTTCTTGAAAGTATTTATAGATTTTTTGGTAACATTCTTTTTTTGAAAA
ATTAAGTTGATAGTATATTTCGGTCCCCAAATTTACCCCTAAGTGTTTGTGATAATTAGTTGTGACTTTA
AATTCTTTTTCTAATTTGTAAAGGTAATTTTGCAGTGTTTTTAGTTTAACGGGTGTTTGACTATTTCTTT
TAAGGTTTTCATTAAAGTAATAGAGTATGTTTTTTTGTGTGTATTTCTTATATGTTTTATTTATGTACGC
TAGTGTTGAGATAAGAACTACTAATTTATACTGTAATTTATTGTAGCAAGTTGTGGTTTTACTGGTTTTG
TTTATATTAGATAAGTTTTCCATTTATAGCTCCTTGAATACCGGATTTTTTATCTATAAAGTATATATAT
CACAATTTTGATTTAAAAGTAAATTCTTTTTTTAAAAATACAAAAATTTTTTATAAATTATATAGACCAT
GATATTGTATTAATACTAATTGATTTTAATTTAAGGTTGAACTAAAATAAACATAGTTTTGTAGAAAATA
ATTTTTCATTATTTTGCTACTTGATATTGGATCGTAAAAATATTAGGGCTTTACAAAGTTCTTTTAAAAG
AGAATTTAGTAAAGCCCTAAGTCTTTTAATAAAAAATTTTTTGTAAAAAAGTTGGCAAAAATAGTTTTTG
CTATATATTTATATATAAGAAAAAATTCAATACTCAAGGAGATAAAAAATGGAAAACTTAAACAATAATC
CACAAAAAATTAATCAAATAAATAAGCAAACTAATTTTATTGGTTTTGAAAATTTTATAGAACTTGATAA
TCAAGTTAATCAAACTAAAGAAAAAAGTAAATTAAGTAAGATAGGTAAGAAATTACCCGGAATAAGCAGT
CAAGTCTAGTCTAGTGCGGCCGGAAACAGCTATGACATGATTACGAATTCGAGCTCCGAAGTTTATTATT
TTATGATTTAAATTAATAAAAAGATTTATCGGTGTGAATAGAATATTTCTTTGGTTTATTATGCATCCTA
GTACATATTATATAATTTAATTTGAAAATTTAAATTTCTGACTTGTTTTAGAGCTAGAAATAGCAAGTTA
AAATAAGGCTAGTCCGTTATCAACTTGAAAAAGTGGCACCGAGTCGGTGCTTTTTTTGGCGCGCCAAATA
ATGCCCGTGTCCCTGTTGAATAGGGACACGGTTTTTTAACAATTTTTTTATTCCTAGGCCTTAGTGGCCG
GTACCCGGGGATCCTTATTACTGGCCGCTTTCTAGCCTGGATACTTGTCTGGCTAGTTGCATTAGAGAGT
CAGCTAGAGCCCTAGGGCTAGCTGTTTGTGTATTCGGAGCCAGTGTAGTTTTTCTTTTTACTAACGATAC
GGGTAATAATTGATTGCCTTTTACAGCCTGACCTTGAGACAATTGCAAAAGTCTGTCCACAGAGGTTTGA
CCTAATAATCTAAAATCTTGTTTGATAGTAGTAAGTGGAGGTATGTAGCAACTAGAATCTTCTGTATCAT
CATAACCCACAACTGAAATATCAGCCCCAACTCTAAGTCCACTTTCAGTAATAGCTCGCATAGCTCCTAA
AGCCATTTGATCATTAGCAACTAACATAGCAGTAGGGACAATGCCTTCATTTAACATTTGCATTGTTTGC
TGAAATCCTGACATAGCAGACCAATCTCCTTCTCTTTCTGCTATTGGTTGTATTTGATTTCTTGTTAAAT
ACTTGTGCCATCCTGCTAATCTCAATCTGGCACTTACTGAACTTAAGGGACCTGCAAGTAGTGCAATTTG
TTGATGGCCTAATGCAACAAGGTGTTCAACTCCTAACCTTGTTCCATCTTCGTGAGAAAAAATTATAGAG
TTTATTGGGGTTTGGTCCGACACATCCAAAAACAATGCTGGAACATTAGTACATGCTGCTTCAACTGCAA
TCGCATCTTGGTCATCAAGAGGATAATTAATTATAAGTCCACTAACACGTTGAGCTAATAAATTATGTAC
TGCTGCCTTACAAGCCTCTACACCTGATCTCTCAACCATTGATACAACAACGCTTGCACCAAGTTGATCA
GCTCTCGATTTAATTGCGGCTACAATTTGACTAGGCGCATGTAATGCAAGTGATGATGTGGCAACTCCAA
TTAAAAGTGATTGTTTCCCCGCAAGTTGCTGAGCAACGCGATTTGGTATATAATTCAACTCTGCCATAGC
TGCTTCAACCTTCTCTCTTGTTTTTGCAGATACATGACTTGCTTGGTTCACAACTCTCGAAACCGTTTGG
TAGCTAACCCCGGCATATTCAGCAACATCATACAAAGTAACAGGTTTCATGGATCATTCCTCCATGATAA
AATTTAAATTTCTGACTTTGGCAAATCCTTTTGCCTGTTAAAAAGAATAGCACAAAAATTAAAAAAAAAG
AAACGCAAATAGCAATAGCATTAAAAATAATTATTATTATTTATTTCTTTGATTAAAATCAAAAGCCTTT
AATGTATTTTCTTGATCTTTCATGCGCTTAACGGTAAAATCCAAGGTATTAAGTTCACCTTCCACTTTTC
TCTCTCTATCTTCTCTAGAAAATCATAAAAAATTTATTTGCTTTGTGAGCGGATAACAATTATAATAGAT
TCAATTGTGAGCGGATAACAATTTCACACAGAATTCATTAAAGAGGAGAAATTACATATGGATAAGAAAT
ACTCAATAGGCTTAGCTATCGGCACAAATAGCGTCGGATGGGCGGTGATCACTGATGAATATAAGGTTCC
GTCTAAAAAGTTCAAGGTTCTGGGAAATACAGACCGCCACAGTATCAAAAAAAATCTTATAGGGGCTCTT
TTATTTGACAGTGGAGAGACAGCGGAAGCGACTCGTCTCAAACGGACAGCTCGTAGAAGGTATACACGTC
GGAAGAATCGTATTTGTTATCTACAGGAGATTTTTTCAAATGAGATGGCGAAAGTAGATGATAGTTTCTT
TCATCGACTTGAAGAGTCTTTTTTGGTGGAAGAAGACAAGAAGCATGAACGTCATCCTATTTTTGGAAAT
ATAGTAGATGAAGTTGCTTATCATGAGAAATATCCAACTATCTATCATCTGCGAAAAAAATTGGTAGATT
CTACTGATAAAGCGGATTTGCGCTTAATCTATTTGGCCTTAGCGCATATGATTAAGTTTCGTGGTCATTT
TTTGATTGAGGGAGATTTAAATCCTGATAATAGTGATGTGGACAAACTATTTATCCAGTTGGTACAAACC
TACAATCAATTATTTGAAGAAAACCCTATTAACGCAAGTGGAGTAGATGCTAAAGCGATTCTTTCTGCAC
GATTGAGTAAATCAAGACGATTAGAAAATCTCATTGCTCAGCTCCCCGGTGAGAAGAAAAATGGCTTATT
TGGGAATCTCATTGCTTTGTCATTGGGTTTGACCCCTAATTTTAAATCAAATTTTGATTTGGCAGAAGAT
GCTAAATTACAGCTTTCAAAAGATACTTACGATGATGATTTAGATAATTTATTGGCGCAAATTGGAGATC
AATATGCTGATTTGTTTTTGGCAGCTAAGAATTTATCAGATGCTATTTTACTTTCAGATATCCTAAGAGT
AAATACTGAAATAACTAAGGCTCCCCTATCAGCTTCAATGATTAAACGCTACGATGAACATCATCAAGAC
TTGACTCTTTTAAAAGCTTTAGTTCGACAACAACTTCCAGAAAAGTATAAAGAAATCTTTTTTGATCAAT
CAAAAAACGGATATGCAGGTTATATTGATGGGGGAGCTAGCCAAGAAGAATTTTATAAATTTATCAAACC
AATTTTAGAAAAAATGGATGGTACTGAGGAATTATTGGTGAAACTAAATCGTGAAGATTTGCTGCGCAAG
CAACGGACCTTTGACAACGGCTCTATTCCCCATCAAATTCACTTGGGTGAGCTGCATGCTATTTTGAGAA
GACAAGAAGACTTTTATCCATTTTTAAAAGACAATCGTGAGAAGATTGAAAAAATCTTGACTTTTCGAAT
TCCTTATTATGTTGGTCCATTGGCGCGTGGCAATAGTCGTTTTGCATGGATGACTCGGAAGTCTGAAGAA
ACAATTACCCCATGGAATTTTGAAGAAGTTGTCGATAAAGGTGCTTCAGCTCAATCATTTATTGAACGCA
TGACAAACTTTGATAAAAATCTTCCAAATGAAAAAGTACTACCAAAACATAGTTTGCTTTATGAGTATTT
TACGGTTTATAACGAATTGACAAAGGTCAAATATGTTACTGAAGGAATGCGAAAACCAGCATTTCTTTCA
GGTGAACAGAAGAAAGCCATTGTTGATTTACTCTTCAAAACAAATCGAAAAGTAACCGTTAAGCAATTAA
AAGAAGATTATTTCAAAAAAATAGAATGTTTTGATAGTGTTGAAATTTCAGGAGTTGAAGATAGATTTAA
TGCTTCATTAGGTACCTACCATGATTTGCTAAAAATTATTAAAGATAAAGATTTTTTGGATAATGAAGAA
AATGAAGATATCTTAGAGGATATTGTTTTAACATTGACCTTATTTGAAGATAGGGAGATGATTGAGGAAA
GACTTAAAACATATGCTCACCTCTTTGATGATAAGGTGATGAAACAGCTTAAACGTCGCCGTTATACTGG
TTGGGGACGTTTGTCTCGAAAATTGATTAATGGTATTAGGGATAAGCAATCTGGCAAAACAATATTAGAT
TTTTTGAAATCAGATGGTTTTGCCAATCGCAATTTTATGCAGCTGATCCATGATGATAGTTTGACATTTA
AAGAAGACATTCAAAAAGCACAAGTGTCTGGACAAGGCGATAGTTTACATGAACATATTGCAAATTTAGC
TGGTAGCCCTGCTATTAAAAAAGGTATTTTACAGACTGTAAAAGTTGTTGATGAATTGGTCAAAGTAATG
GGGCGGCATAAGCCAGAAAATATCGTTATTGAAATGGCACGTGAAAATCAGACAACTCAAAAGGGCCAGA
AAAATTCGCGAGAGCGTATGAAACGAATCGAAGAAGGTATCAAAGAATTAGGAAGTCAGATTCTTAAAGA
GCATCCTGTTGAAAATACTCAATTGCAAAATGAAAAGCTCTATCTCTATTATCTCCAAAATGGAAGAGAC
ATGTATGTGGACCAAGAATTAGATATTAATCGTTTAAGTGATTATGATGTCGATGCCATTGTTCCACAAA
GTTTCCTTAAAGACGATTCAATAGACAATAAGGTCTTAACGCGTTCTGATAAAAATCGTGGTAAATCGGA
TAACGTTCCAAGTGAAGAAGTAGTCAAAAAGATGAAAAACTATTGGAGACAACTTCTAAACGCCAAGTTA
ATCACTCAACGTAAGTTTGATAATTTAACGAAAGCTGAACGTGGAGGTTTGAGTGAACTTGATAAAGCTG
GTTTTATCAAACGCCAATTGGTTGAAACTCGCCAAATCACTAAGCATGTGGCACAAATTTTGGATAGTCG
CATGAATACTAAATACGATGAAAATGATAAACTTATTCGAGAGGTTAAAGTGATTACCTTAAAATCTAAA
TTAGTTTCTGACTTCCGAAAAGATTTCCAATTCTATAAAGTACGTGAGATTAACAATTACCATCATGCCC
ATGATGCGTATCTAAATGCCGTCGTTGGAACTGCTTTGATTAAGAAATATCCAAAACTTGAATCGGAGTT
TGTCTATGGTGATTATAAAGTTTATGATGTTCGTAAAATGATTGCTAAGTCTGAGCAAGAAATAGGCAAA
GCAACCGCAAAATATTTCTTTTACTCTAATATCATGAACTTCTTCAAAACAGAAATTACACTTGCAAATG
GAGAGATTCGCAAACGCCCTCTAATCGAAACTAATGGGGAAACTGGAGAAATTGTCTGGGATAAAGGGCG
AGATTTTGCCACAGTGCGCAAAGTATTGTCCATGCCCCAAGTCAATATTGTCAAGAAAACAGAAGTACAG
ACAGGCGGATTCTCCAAGGAGTCAATTTTACCAAAAAGAAATTCGGACAAGCTTATTGCTCGTAAAAAAG
ACTGGGATCCAAAAAAATATGGTGGTTTTGATAGTCCAACGGTAGCTTATTCAGTCCTAGTGGTTGCTAA
GGTGGAAAAAGGGAAATCGAAGAAGTTAAAATCCGTTAAAGAGTTACTAGGGATCACAATTATGGAAAGA
AGTTCCTTTGAAAAAAATCCGATTGACTTTTTAGAAGCTAAAGGATATAAGGAAGTTAAAAAAGACTTAA
TCATTAAACTACCTAAATATAGTCTTTTTGAGTTAGAAAACGGTCGTAAACGGATGCTGGCTAGTGCCGG
AGAATTACAAAAAGGAAATGAGCTGGCTCTGCCAAGCAAATATGTGAATTTTTTATATTTAGCTAGTCAT
TATGAAAAGTTGAAGGGTAGTCCAGAAGATAACGAACAAAAACAATTGTTTGTGGAGCAGCATAAGCATT
ATTTAGATGAGATTATTGAGCAAATCAGTGAATTTTCTAAGCGTGTTATTTTAGCAGATGCCAATTTAGA
TAAAGTTCTTAGTGCATATAACAAACATAGAGACAAACCAATACGTGAACAAGCAGAAAATATTATTCAT
TTATTTACGTTGACGAATCTTGGAGCTCCCGCTGCTTTTAAATATTTTGATACAACAATTGATCGTAAAC
GATATACGTCTACAAAAGAAGTTTTAGATGCCACTCTTATCCATCAATCCATCACTGGTCTTTATGAAAC
ACGCATTGATTTGAGTCAGCTAGGAGGTGACTAATAAAAGCTTGATCAGATCTCAGCTTTTTTTTGAAGT
GCCTGGCAGTAAGTTGAAAAAATTTGAAATAAACTTGGACTATGTTAATAAAAAAATACAAATTAACGAA
CAAAAAGATTTGAATTATTATATAATTTAGTTAAAAGCAATTTTAAATGAGGGAGGTTTCCATATGAGGG
AAGCGGTGATCGCCGAAGTATCGACTCAACTATCAGAGGTAGTTGGCGTCATCGAGCGCCATCTCGAACC
GACGTTGCTGGCCGTACATTTGTACGGCTCCGCAGTGGATGGCGGCCTGAAGCCACACAGTGATATTGAT
TTGCTGGTTACGGTGACCGTAAGGCTTGATGAAACAACGCGGCGAGCTTTGATCAACGACCTTTTGGAAA
CTTCGGCTTCCCCTGGAGAGAGCGAGATTCTCCGCGCTGTAGAAGTCACCATTGTTGTGCACGACGACAT
CATTCCGTGGCGTTATCCAGCTAAGCGCGAACTGCAATTTGGAGAATGGCAGCGCAATGACATTCTTGCA
GGTATCTTCGAGCCAGCCACGATCGACATTGATCTGGCTATCTTGCTGACAAAAGCAAGAGAACATAGCG
TTGCCTTGGTAGGTCCAGCGGCGGAGGAACTCTTTGATCCGGTTCCTGAACAGGATCTATTTGAGGCGCT
AAATGAAACCTTAACGCTATGGAACTCGCCGCCCGACTGGGCTGGCGATGAGCGAAATGTAGTGCTTACG
TTGTCCCGCATTTGGTACAGCGCAGTAACCGGCAAAATCGCGCCGAAGGATGTCGCTGCCGACTGGGCAA
TGGAGCGCCTGCCGGCCCAGTATCAGCCCGTCATACTTGAAGCTAGACAGGCTTATCTTGGACAAGAAGA
AGATCGCTTGGCCTCGCGCGCAGATCAGTTGGAAGAATTTGTCCACTACGTGAAAGGCGAGATCACCAAG
GTAGTCGGCAAATAATGACGTCGCCGGAGCGGTCGAGTTCTGGACCGACCGGCTCGGGTTCTCATGACCA
AAATCCCTTAACGTGAGTTTTCGTTCCACTGAGCGTCAGACCCCGTAGAAAAGATCAAAGGATCTTCTTG
AGATCCTTTTTTTCTGCGCGTAATCTGCTGCTTGCAAACAAAAAAACCACCGCTACCAGCGGTGGTTTGT
TTGCCGGATCAAGAGCTACCAACTCTTTTTCCGAAGGTAACTGGCTTCAGCAGAGCGCAGATACCAAATA
CTGTCCTTCTAGTGTAGCCGTAGTTAGGCCACCACTTCAAGAACTCTGTAGCACCGCCTACATACCTCGC
TCTGCTAATCCTGTTACCAGTGGCTGCTGCCAGTGGCGATAAGTCGTGTCTTACCGGGTTGGACTCAAGA
CGATAGTTACCGGATAAGGCGCAGCGGTCGGGCTGAACGGGGGGTTCGTGCACACAGCCCAGCTTGGAGC
GAACGACCTACACCGAACTGAGATACCTACAGCGTGAGCTATGAGAAAGCGCCACGCTTCCCGAAGGGAG
AAAGGCGGACAGGTATCCGGTAAGCGGCAGGGTCGGAACAGGAGAGCGCACGAGGGAGCTTCCAGGGGGA
AACGCCTGGTATCTTTATAGTCCTGTCGGGTTTCGCCACCTCTGACTTGAGCGTCGATTTTTGTGATGCT
CGTCAGGGGGGCGGAGCCTATGGAAAAACGCCAGCAACGCGGCCTTTTTACGGTTCCTGGGCTTTTGCTG
GCCTTTTGCTCACATGTTCTTT
