Features (pLannotate 1.2.2; 10 found; start..end, strand, type, name):
    111..1190    -  CDS            lacI: LACI_ECOLI - Experimental evidence at protein level: Swiss-Prot protein existence level 1. Repressor of the lactose operon. Binds allolactose as an inducer. From Escherichia coli (strain K12).
   1320..1424    -  CDS            fliD (fragment): FLID_BORBU - Protein inferred from homology: Swiss-Prot protein existence level 3. Required for the morphogenesis and for the elongation of the flagellar filament by facilitating polymerization of the flagellin monomers at the tip of growing filament. Forms a capping structure, which prevents flagellin subunits (transported through the central channel of the flagellum) from leaking out without polymerization at the distal end (By similarity). From Borrelia burgdorferi (strain ATCC 35210 / B31 / CIP 102532 / DSM 4680).
   1443..1487    +  promoter       T5 promoter: bacteriophage T5 promoter for E. coli RNA polymerase, with embedded lac operator
   1493..1513    +  protein_bind   lac operator (fragment): The lac repressor binds to the lac operator to inhibit transcription in E. coli. This inhibition can be relieved by adding lactose or isopropyl-β-D-thiogalactopyranoside (IPTG). lac repressor encoded by lacI
   1548..5652    +  CDS            dCas9 (fragment): catalytically dead mutant of the Cas9 endonuclease from the Streptococcus pyogenes Type II CRISPR/Cas system RNA-guided DNA-binding protein that lacks endonuclease activity due to the D10A mutation in the RuvC catalytic domain and the H840A mutation in the HNH catalytic domain
   5662..5787    +  CDS            hslU (fragment): HSLU_BORBU - Protein inferred from homology: Swiss-Prot protein existence level 3. ATPase subunit of a proteasome-like degradation complex; this subunit has chaperone activity. The binding of ATP and its subsequent hydrolysis by HslU are essential for unfolding of protein substrates subsequently hydrolyzed by HslV. HslU recognizes the N-terminal part of its protein substrates and unfolds these before they are guided to HslV for hydrolysis. From Borrelia burgdorferi (strain ATCC 35210 / B31 / CIP 102532 / DSM 4680).
   5824..6615    +  CDS            SmR: aminoglycoside adenylyltransferase (Murphy, 1985); aadA; confers resistance to spectinomycin and streptomycin
   6617..6663    +  CDS            BleoR (fragment): antibiotic-binding protein; Sh ble from Streptoalloteichus hindustanus; confers resistance to bleomycin, phleomycin, and Zeocin™
   6738..7326    +  rep_origin     ori: high-copy-number ColE1/pMB1/pBR322/pUC origin of replication
  10862..10937   +  misc_RNA       gRNA scaffold: guide RNA scaffold for the Streptococcus pyogenes CRISPR/Cas9 system
>Addgene plasmid #149644 | pBbdCas9S_PresTS-sgRNAflaB | addgene full sequence | sequence record 312975 | Addgene NGS Result
TTTTTTTGGCGCGCCAAATAATGCCCGTGTCCCTGTTGAATAGGGACACGGTTTTTTAACAATTTTTTTA
TTCCTAGGCCTTAGTGGCCGGTACCCGGGGATCCTTATTACTGGCCGCTTTCTAGCCTGGATACTTGTCT
GGCTAGTTGCATTAGAGAGTCAGCTAGAGCCCTAGGGCTAGCTGTTTGTGTATTCGGAGCCAGTGTAGTT
TTTCTTTTTACTAACGATACGGGTAATAATTGATTGCCTTTTACAGCCTGACCTTGAGACAATTGCAAAA
GTCTGTCCACAGAGGTTTGACCTAATAATCTAAAATCTTGTTTGATAGTAGTAAGTGGAGGTATGTAGCA
ACTAGAATCTTCTGTATCATCATAACCCACAACTGAAATATCAGCCCCAACTCTAAGTCCACTTTCAGTA
ATAGCTCGCATAGCTCCTAAAGCCATTTGATCATTAGCAACTAACATAGCAGTAGGGACAATGCCTTCAT
TTAACATTTGCATTGTTTGCTGAAATCCTGACATAGCAGACCAATCTCCTTCTCTTTCTGCTATTGGTTG
TATTTGATTTCTTGTTAAATACTTGTGCCATCCTGCTAATCTCAATCTGGCACTTACTGAACTTAAGGGA
CCTGCAAGTAGTGCAATTTGTTGATGGCCTAATGCAACAAGGTGTTCAACTCCTAACCTTGTTCCATCTT
CGTGAGAAAAAATTATAGAGTTTATTGGGGTTTGGTCCGACACATCCAAAAACAATGCTGGAACATTAGT
ACATGCTGCTTCAACTGCAATCGCATCTTGGTCATCAAGAGGATAATTAATTATAAGTCCACTAACACGT
TGAGCTAATAAATTATGTACTGCTGCCTTACAAGCCTCTACACCTGATCTCTCAACCATTGATACAACAA
CGCTTGCACCAAGTTGATCAGCTCTCGATTTAATTGCGGCTACAATTTGACTAGGCGCATGTAATGCAAG
TGATGATGTGGCAACTCCAATTAAAAGTGATTGTTTCCCCGCAAGTTGCTGAGCAACGCGATTTGGTATA
TAATTCAACTCTGCCATAGCTGCTTCAACCTTCTCTCTTGTTTTTGCAGATACATGACTTGCTTGGTTCA
CAACTCTCGAAACCGTTTGGTAGCTAACCCCGGCATATTCAGCAACATCATACAAAGTAACAGGTTTCAT
GGATCATTCCTCCATGATAAAATTTAAATTTCTGACTTTGGCAAATCCTTTTGCCTGTTAAAAAGAATAG
CACAAAAATTAAAAAAAAAGAAACGCAAATAGCAATAGCATTAAAAATAATTATTATTATTTATTTCTTT
GATTAAAATCAAAAGCCTTTAATGTATTTTCTTGATCTTTCATGCGCTTAACGGTAAAATCCAAGGTATT
AAGTTCACCTTCCACTTTTCTCTCTCTATCTTCTCTAGAAAATCATAAAAAATTTATTTGCTTTGTGAGC
GGATAACAATTATAATAGATTCAATTGTGAGCGGATAACAATTTCACACAGAATTCATTAAAGAGGAGAA
ATTACATATGGATAAGAAATACTCAATAGGCTTAGCTATCGGCACAAATAGCGTCGGATGGGCGGTGATC
ACTGATGAATATAAGGTTCCGTCTAAAAAGTTCAAGGTTCTGGGAAATACAGACCGCCACAGTATCAAAA
AAAATCTTATAGGGGCTCTTTTATTTGACAGTGGAGAGACAGCGGAAGCGACTCGTCTCAAACGGACAGC
TCGTAGAAGGTATACACGTCGGAAGAATCGTATTTGTTATCTACAGGAGATTTTTTCAAATGAGATGGCG
AAAGTAGATGATAGTTTCTTTCATCGACTTGAAGAGTCTTTTTTGGTGGAAGAAGACAAGAAGCATGAAC
GTCATCCTATTTTTGGAAATATAGTAGATGAAGTTGCTTATCATGAGAAATATCCAACTATCTATCATCT
GCGAAAAAAATTGGTAGATTCTACTGATAAAGCGGATTTGCGCTTAATCTATTTGGCCTTAGCGCATATG
ATTAAGTTTCGTGGTCATTTTTTGATTGAGGGAGATTTAAATCCTGATAATAGTGATGTGGACAAACTAT
TTATCCAGTTGGTACAAACCTACAATCAATTATTTGAAGAAAACCCTATTAACGCAAGTGGAGTAGATGC
TAAAGCGATTCTTTCTGCACGATTGAGTAAATCAAGACGATTAGAAAATCTCATTGCTCAGCTCCCCGGT
GAGAAGAAAAATGGCTTATTTGGGAATCTCATTGCTTTGTCATTGGGTTTGACCCCTAATTTTAAATCAA
ATTTTGATTTGGCAGAAGATGCTAAATTACAGCTTTCAAAAGATACTTACGATGATGATTTAGATAATTT
ATTGGCGCAAATTGGAGATCAATATGCTGATTTGTTTTTGGCAGCTAAGAATTTATCAGATGCTATTTTA
CTTTCAGATATCCTAAGAGTAAATACTGAAATAACTAAGGCTCCCCTATCAGCTTCAATGATTAAACGCT
ACGATGAACATCATCAAGACTTGACTCTTTTAAAAGCTTTAGTTCGACAACAACTTCCAGAAAAGTATAA
AGAAATCTTTTTTGATCAATCAAAAAACGGATATGCAGGTTATATTGATGGGGGAGCTAGCCAAGAAGAA
TTTTATAAATTTATCAAACCAATTTTAGAAAAAATGGATGGTACTGAGGAATTATTGGTGAAACTAAATC
GTGAAGATTTGCTGCGCAAGCAACGGACCTTTGACAACGGCTCTATTCCCCATCAAATTCACTTGGGTGA
GCTGCATGCTATTTTGAGAAGACAAGAAGACTTTTATCCATTTTTAAAAGACAATCGTGAGAAGATTGAA
AAAATCTTGACTTTTCGAATTCCTTATTATGTTGGTCCATTGGCGCGTGGCAATAGTCGTTTTGCATGGA
TGACTCGGAAGTCTGAAGAAACAATTACCCCATGGAATTTTGAAGAAGTTGTCGATAAAGGTGCTTCAGC
TCAATCATTTATTGAACGCATGACAAACTTTGATAAAAATCTTCCAAATGAAAAAGTACTACCAAAACAT
AGTTTGCTTTATGAGTATTTTACGGTTTATAACGAATTGACAAAGGTCAAATATGTTACTGAAGGAATGC
GAAAACCAGCATTTCTTTCAGGTGAACAGAAGAAAGCCATTGTTGATTTACTCTTCAAAACAAATCGAAA
AGTAACCGTTAAGCAATTAAAAGAAGATTATTTCAAAAAAATAGAATGTTTTGATAGTGTTGAAATTTCA
GGAGTTGAAGATAGATTTAATGCTTCATTAGGTACCTACCATGATTTGCTAAAAATTATTAAAGATAAAG
ATTTTTTGGATAATGAAGAAAATGAAGATATCTTAGAGGATATTGTTTTAACATTGACCTTATTTGAAGA
TAGGGAGATGATTGAGGAAAGACTTAAAACATATGCTCACCTCTTTGATGATAAGGTGATGAAACAGCTT
AAACGTCGCCGTTATACTGGTTGGGGACGTTTGTCTCGAAAATTGATTAATGGTATTAGGGATAAGCAAT
CTGGCAAAACAATATTAGATTTTTTGAAATCAGATGGTTTTGCCAATCGCAATTTTATGCAGCTGATCCA
TGATGATAGTTTGACATTTAAAGAAGACATTCAAAAAGCACAAGTGTCTGGACAAGGCGATAGTTTACAT
GAACATATTGCAAATTTAGCTGGTAGCCCTGCTATTAAAAAAGGTATTTTACAGACTGTAAAAGTTGTTG
ATGAATTGGTCAAAGTAATGGGGCGGCATAAGCCAGAAAATATCGTTATTGAAATGGCACGTGAAAATCA
GACAACTCAAAAGGGCCAGAAAAATTCGCGAGAGCGTATGAAACGAATCGAAGAAGGTATCAAAGAATTA
GGAAGTCAGATTCTTAAAGAGCATCCTGTTGAAAATACTCAATTGCAAAATGAAAAGCTCTATCTCTATT
ATCTCCAAAATGGAAGAGACATGTATGTGGACCAAGAATTAGATATTAATCGTTTAAGTGATTATGATGT
CGATGCCATTGTTCCACAAAGTTTCCTTAAAGACGATTCAATAGACAATAAGGTCTTAACGCGTTCTGAT
AAAAATCGTGGTAAATCGGATAACGTTCCAAGTGAAGAAGTAGTCAAAAAGATGAAAAACTATTGGAGAC
AACTTCTAAACGCCAAGTTAATCACTCAACGTAAGTTTGATAATTTAACGAAAGCTGAACGTGGAGGTTT
GAGTGAACTTGATAAAGCTGGTTTTATCAAACGCCAATTGGTTGAAACTCGCCAAATCACTAAGCATGTG
GCACAAATTTTGGATAGTCGCATGAATACTAAATACGATGAAAATGATAAACTTATTCGAGAGGTTAAAG
TGATTACCTTAAAATCTAAATTAGTTTCTGACTTCCGAAAAGATTTCCAATTCTATAAAGTACGTGAGAT
TAACAATTACCATCATGCCCATGATGCGTATCTAAATGCCGTCGTTGGAACTGCTTTGATTAAGAAATAT
CCAAAACTTGAATCGGAGTTTGTCTATGGTGATTATAAAGTTTATGATGTTCGTAAAATGATTGCTAAGT
CTGAGCAAGAAATAGGCAAAGCAACCGCAAAATATTTCTTTTACTCTAATATCATGAACTTCTTCAAAAC
AGAAATTACACTTGCAAATGGAGAGATTCGCAAACGCCCTCTAATCGAAACTAATGGGGAAACTGGAGAA
ATTGTCTGGGATAAAGGGCGAGATTTTGCCACAGTGCGCAAAGTATTGTCCATGCCCCAAGTCAATATTG
TCAAGAAAACAGAAGTCCAGACAGGCGGATTCTCCAAGGAGTCAATTTTACCAAAAAGAAATTCGGACAA
GCTTATTGCTCGTAAAAAAGACTGGGATCCAAAAAAATATGGTGGTTTTGATAGTCCAACGGTAGCTTAT
TCAGTCCTAGTGGTTGCTAAGGTGGAAAAAGGGAAATCGAAGAAGTTAAAATCCGTTAAAGAGTTACTAG
GGATCACAATTCTGGAAAGAAGTTCCTTTGAAAAAAATCCGATTGACTTTTTAGAAGCTAAAGGATATAA
GGAAGTTAAAAAAGACTTAATCATTAAACTACCTAAATATAGTCTTTTTGAGTTAGAAAACGGTCGTAAA
CGGATGCTGGCTAGTGCCGGAGAATTACAAAAAGGAAATGAGCTGGCTCTGCCAAGCAAATATGTGAATT
TTTTATATTTAGCTAGTCATTATGAAAAGTTGAAGGGTAGTCCAGAAGATAACGAACAAAAACAATTGTT
TGTGGAGCAGCATAAGCATTATTTAGATGAGATTATTGAGCAAATCAGTGAATTTTCTAAGCGTGTTATT
TTAGCAGATGCCAATTTAGATAAAGTTCTTAGTGCATATAACAAACATAGAGACAAACCAATACGTGAAC
AAGCAGAAAATATTATTCATTTATTTACGTTGACGAATCTTGGAGCTCCCGCTGCTTTTAAATATTTTGA
TACAACAATTGATCGTAAACGATATACGTCTACAAAAGAAGTTTTAGATGCCACTCTTATCCATCAATCC
ATCACTGGTCTTTATGAAACACGCATTGATTTGAGTCAGCTAGGAGGTGACTAATAAAAGCTTGATCAGA
TCTCAGCTTTTTTTTGAAGTGCCTGGCAGTAAGTTGAAAAAATTTGAAATAAACTTGGACTATGTTAATA
AAAAAATACAAATTAACGAACAAAAAGATTTGAATTATTATATAATTTAGTTAAAAGCAATTTTAAATGA
GGGAGGTTTCCATATGAGGGAAGCGGTGATCGCCGAAGTATCGACTCAACTATCAGAGGTAGTTGGCGTC
ATCGAGCGCCATCTCGAACCGACGTTGCTGGCCGTACATTTGTACGGCTCCGCAGTGGATGGCGGCCTGA
AGCCACACAGTGATATTGATTTGCTGGTTACGGTGACCGTAAGGCTTGATGAAACAACGCGGCGAGCTTT
GATCAACGACCTTTTGGAAACTTCGGCTTCCCCTGGAGAGAGCGAGATTCTCCGCGCTGTAGAAGTCACC
ATTGTTGTGCACGACGACATCATTCCGTGGCGTTATCCAGCTAAGCGCGAACTGCAATTTGGAGAATGGC
AGCGCAATGACATTCTTGCAGGTATCTTCGAGCCAGCCACGATCGACATTGATCTGGCTATCTTGCTGAC
AAAAGCAAGAGAACATAGCGTTGCCTTGGTAGGTCCAGCGGCGGAGGAACTCTTTGATCCGGTTCCTGAA
CAGGATCTATTTGAGGCGCTAAATGAAACCTTAACGCTATGGAACTCGCCGCCCGACTGGGCTGGCGATG
AGCGAAATGTAGTGCTTACGTTGTCCCGCATTTGGTACAGCGCAGTAACCGGCAAAATCGCGCCGAAGGA
TGTCGCTGCCGACTGGGCAATGGAGCGCCTGCCGGCCCAGTATCAGCCCGTCATACTTGAAGCTAGACAG
GCTTATCTTGGACAAGAAGAAGATCGCTTGGCCTCGCGCGCAGATCAGTTGGAAGAATTTGTCCACTACG
TGAAAGGCGAGATCACCAAGGTAGTCGGCAAATAATGACGTCGCCGGAGCGGTCGAGTTCTGGACCGACC
GGCTCGGGTTCTCATGACCAAAATCCCTTAACGTGAGTTTTCGTTCCACTGAGCGTCAGACCCCGTAGAA
AAGATCAAAGGATCTTCTTGAGATCCTTTTTTTCTGCGCGTAATCTGCTGCTTGCAAACAAAAAAACCAC
CGCTACCAGCGGTGGTTTGTTTGCCGGATCAAGAGCTACCAACTCTTTTTCCGAAGGTAACTGGCTTCAG
CAGAGCGCAGATACCAAATACTGTTCTTCTAGTGTAGCCGTAGTTAGGCCACCACTTCAAGAACTCTGTA
GCACCGCCTACATACCTCGCTCTGCTAATCCTGTTACCAGTGGCTGCTGCCAGTGGCGATAAGTCGTGTC
TTACCGGGTTGGACTCAAGACGATAGTTACCGGATAAGGCGCAGCGGTCGGGCTGAACGGGGGGTTCGTG
CACACAGCCCAGCTTGGAGCGAACGACCTACACCGAACTGAGATACCTACAGCGTGAGCTATGAGAAAGC
GCCACGCTTCCCGAAGGGAGAAAGGCGGACAGGTATCCGGTAAGCGGCAGGGTCGGAACAGGAGAGCGCA
CGAGGGAGCTTCCAGGGGGAAACGCCTGGTATCTTTATAGTCCTGTCGGGTTTCGCCACCTCTGACTTGA
GCGTCGATTTTTGTGATGCTCGTCAGGGGGGCGGAGCCTATGGAAAAACGCCAGCAACGCGGCCTTTTTA
CGGTTCCTGGCCTTTTGCTGGCCTTTTGCTCACATGTTCTTTCCTGCACTAGATCCCCGGCAAGTTCATC
CTTAGGGTTTTCATATCTCTTAAAAAGTCAATTTCTGCTTGATTAATTTCTTGTGGATTATTGTTTTTGC
GGTTTTTCATTTTTTATCTCCTTGAGTATTGAATTTTTTCTTATATATAAATATATAGCAAAAACTATTT
TTGCCAACTTTTTTACAAAAAATTTTTTATTAAAACACTTAGGGCTTTGCTAAATTCTCTTTTAAAAGAA
CTTAGTAAAGCCCTATGGATTTAAGAACTGATTATACTTACGTAGTAAAAATACTACAGATATTAATAGT
ATAGACCATATCAAAATCATAATCAATTTATATTTATCTAAAATTGTAGTCCATACAAAATACAAAAAAA
TTAGGTTTTTCTAAATTCTATTTTAAAAGAACTTAGTAACACCTAATCTCTAAATTACTTACAAAATTCT
AAAATTAGATTTTTAGTTCTTCATATTTCTTTAAAAGTTTTTTAAGAAAATCTTTTTGATTTTCAAAAAT
TTCATGCATCATAAAACTAGTAAATTTGGATTTTTTTTTGTAAAAATCATAACTTTCTTGGGTTTTAAGT
TGAAATCTTAATGGTTTTATTGGATTTTGCCTAGATTTTTTTAACGCCGGACTTTCTTTATCTTTTATAA
AATTATAAGAATTTTTAATACCATTTTCTATTAAATAATCTTCTTTTATAAGCCCCTCTTGCAGTGCAGT
TGCTAATCTTAAATACTTATACGCTTGAGTTTTTGCTACATCAAAGTCTTTTATAAAATCAAGAAAAGTT
TTATAACCATCAAATTTATAATATTGATTATCTTTTATTTCTTTTAAAATTTTAATATTTTCCACCCTGT
GGAATATTTCTTTTTTGAAATTGTCATTTAACTTTTCCTTTAGTGTCTTGTAATAAGAAATTTTACTTTC
ATTAATCATTAAATTTTGTTCAACATAAGTATCTATCTTTTTTGTTAAAACTTTAACAACACGTTTTTTT
TCCATAAAAATTTTCCTTTATTTTTGCAACATTTTCCTTAATTGATATAATTGTTACTATTTTAGATTTT
TTAATATCCACTTAAGAATTAATCCCTCACTAGAATATTTTTTATTATAGAATTCATATACATGTTTTTC
TAAATCTATAAATTTATCAACAATTGCTTTATTATAGGGTGTATCTATCTTTTCTTTTCTTAATAATCGT
CTCATATTCTTTAAATAACAACAAACACTGCCGGTTTTAAACCTAAATTCTATGTAATATATTTTTGAAA
AAGTATATACATTTTCAACCCCGTTTATTTCATACTTTACAAAAACATTATTTATTGGTTTTCTATAACC
ATAGTAAATGCCTAAAAATTTGTCCCCGTCTTTCATAGGATATAGATAAAGTTTTTGAATCTCTGATTTA
TCTAATAATTTTTCAAAAAAAATTATACACCGCTTTTGTTTGTTACTAACTACTCTATGCAATGCCTTTA
ATATTTTTGTGTGATATATATTTTTATCACCTTTTTTTTCTTTCAGCAGGAAGATACTTTCTTTTGGAAA
TTTAATTTTTTGTTCATTTATTCTTGCAGCCTTAAGTCCGATTTTCATATTTAATCCTTATATAGCCTTT
CTATTTAATTCTTTTAAACTCAATAAACTTTTTTGGTTTTTCATTAGTTCTAATAATTCGCAATAATATG
TGCAAAACACTTTATTGTATTCTATTTTCTTTTGGTTATTCAAATATTCTTTTATAATTGGCTTTAGAAG
TTCAATATTTACTTCTTTTTTTAGTTGTTCAATAAGGATATTGAAAATGTTTGTTTTTAAATCTTGATAA
TTTTGTTGAGAATTTTCTTTTTTTCTTTCAATTGACTTCTCTAATTTACGCTTTATATTGTTTAAATCGC
TATATTTATGACTTTCAATAATAAAATGAGGCTTAAATTTGTAATTTTCGTATATTTTTTGGAAACTTGT
TTCTAATTGTTTAGAATTATATTCATTTTTTTCAAATTCTTTTTGAGTGTTGCATAGAATTTCCTTTAAT
TTTTCTTGTTTTTCTTTCATACAAGATTTAGTAAAATGTATATTTTTATTTTTTAGTAATTTAATTTCTA
TTATTTTTATGATTTTAAGTATTTTGATTATATTATCTTTATCAATATTTAAATTGAATAAAATTGTAAG
AAAAATTGAAAGAATTTTTTTACATAAAAAGTTACATTTATTGAAGTAATTTCTTACTTGATACTTTTCT
ATTTCATTAATCTTTCTTTCTTCTTTTATATTATTTTTATTATTTAAACACTCCTTTAAATCTACACTCC
CATTTTTAGTAAATCTATCTTTAAGGCCCCTTGAAACTCTATTTTGAAATCTTAAATCTTTTTTTTCTTG
AAAGTATTTATAGATTTTTTGGTAACATTCTTTTTTTGAAAAATTAAGTTGATAGTATATTTCGGTCCCC
AAATTTACCCCTAAGTGTTTGTGATAATTAGTTGTGACTTTAAATTCTTTTTCTAATTTGTAAAGGTAAT
TTTGCAGTGTTTTTAGTTTAACGGGTGTTTGACTATTTCTTTTAAGGTTTTCATTAAAGTAATAGAGTAT
GTTTTTTTGTGTGTATTTCTTATATGTTTTATTTATGTACGCTAGTGTTGAGATAAGGACTACTAATTTA
TACTGTAATTTATTGTAGCAAGTTGTGGTTTTACTGGTTTTGTTTATATTAGATAAGTTTTCCATTTATA
GCTCCTTGAATACCGGATTTTTTATCTATAAAGTATATATATCACAATTTTGATTTAAAAGTAAATTCTT
TTTTTAAAAATACAAAAATTTTTTATAAATTATATAGACCATGATATTGTATTAATACTAATTGATTTTA
ATTTAAGGTTGAACTAAAATAAACATAGTTTTGTAGAAAATAATTTTTCATTATTTTGCTACTTGATATT
GGATCGTAAAAATATTAGGGCTTTACAAAGTTCTTTTAAAAGAGAATTTAGTAAAGCCCTAAGTCTTTTA
ATAAAAAATTTTTTGTAAAAAAGTTGGCAAAAATAGTTTTTGCTATATATTTATATATAAGAAAAAATTC
AATACTCAAGGAGATAAAAAATGGAAAACTTAAACAATAATCCACAAAAAATTAATCAAATAAATAAGCA
AACTAATTTTATTGGTTTTGAAAATTTTATAGAACTTGATAATCAAGTTAATCAAACTAAAGAAAAAAGT
AAATTAAGTAAGATAGGTAAGAAATTACCCGGAATAAGCAGTCAAGTCTAGTGCGGCCGGAAACAGCTAT
GACATGATTACGAATTCGAGCTCCGAAGTTTATTATTTTATGATTTAAATTAATAAAAAGATTTATCGGT
GTGAATAGAATATTTCTTTGGTTTATTATGCATCCTAGTACATATTATATAATTTAATTTGAAAATTTAA
ATTTCTGACTTGTTTTAGAGCTAGAAATAGCAAGTTAAAATAAGGCTAGTCCGTTATCAACTTGAAAAAG
TGGCACCGAGTCGGTGC
